Addgene plasmid #250277: pJC2746 - pLC-U6-spacer-modified-tracer-EFS-eBFP2-P2A-Puro
Purpose: (Empty Backbone) Empty backbone for cloning and stable sgRNA expression.
Depositing lab: Jacob Corn. Depositing organization: ETH Zurich (Swiss Federal Institute of Technology). Publication: C-terminal amides mark proteins for degradation via SCF-FBXO31. Muhar MF, Farnung J, Cernakova M, Hofmann R, Henneberg LT, Pfleiderer MM, Denoth-Lippuner A, Kalcic F, Nievergelt AS, Peters Al-Bayati M, Sidiropoulos ND, Beier V, Mann M, Jessberger S, Jinek M, Schulman BA, Bode JW, Corn JE. Nature. 2025 Feb;638(8050):519-527. doi: 10.1038/s41586-024-08475-w. PubMed 39880951.
Backbone
  Vector backbone: lentiCRISPR v2
  Vector type: Lentiviral, CRISPR
Growth in bacteria
  Bacterial resistance: Ampicillin, 100 μg/mL
  Growth temperature: 37°C
  Growth strain: NEB Stable
  Copy number: High Copy
Gene/Insert
  Gene/Insert name: None
Terms and licenses: Academic/Nonprofit Terms; Industry Terms: Not Available to Industry
How to cite: pJC2746 - pLC-U6-spacer-modified-tracer-EFS-eBFP2-P2A-Puro was a gift from Jacob Corn (Addgene plasmid # 250277 ; http://n2t.net/addgene:250277 ; RRID:Addgene_250277)
