[The description below was written by a language model from this plasmid's Addgene catalogue record and pLannotate feature annotations shown in this document.]
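Description:
pJC2746 - pLC-U6-spacer-modified-tracer-EFS-eBFP2-P2A-Puro is an empty lentiviral CRISPR backbone derived from lentiCRISPR v2, intended for cloning a guide spacer and stably expressing the resulting sgRNA in mammalian cells. The 9.6 kb plasmid is propagated in E. coli as a high-copy construct through a ColE1/pUC-type origin and selected with ampicillin via AmpR. An f1 origin and an SV40/EM7-driven BleoR cassette with an SV40 poly(A) signal lie outside the viral region as backbone elements.

The transfer cassette has a third-generation, self-inactivating layout. A CMV enhancer/promoter drives a truncated HIV-1 5' LTR, followed by the Ψ packaging signal, a gag fragment, the RRE for Rev-dependent export of the genomic RNA, and the cPPT/CTS. The cassette ends with a WPRE, a ΔU3 3' LTR and a bGH poly(A) signal. Within it, a human U6 RNA polymerase III promoter sits upstream of a spacer cloning position and a Streptococcus pyogenes Cas9 tracrRNA scaffold. The plasmid name describes this scaffold as modified, which fits its annotation as only a partial match, although the record does not state what the modification is. Downstream, the EF-1α core (EFS) promoter drives EBFP2 and puromycin N-acetyltransferase. According to the name, the two are linked by a P2A peptide, so transduced cells are both blue fluorescent and puromycin selectable from a single transcript.

No Cas9 coding sequence is annotated, so the nuclease presumably has to be supplied separately, for example by a Cas9-expressing cell line. No insert is recorded, and the cloning sites for spacer insertion are not described.
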