Features (pLannotate 1.2.2; 33 found; start..end, strand, type, name):
      1..589     -  rep_origin     ori: high-copy-number ColE1/pMB1/pBR322/pUC origin of replication
    760..1620    -  CDS            AmpR: β-lactamase; bla; confers resistance to ampicillin, carbenicillin, and related antibiotics
   1621..1725    -  promoter       AmpR promoter: bla
   1784..1836    -  misc_feature   bom (fragment): basis of mobility region from pBR322
   1991..2370    +  enhancer       CMV enhancer: human cytomegalovirus immediate early enhancer
   2371..2570    +  promoter       CMV promoter: human cytomegalovirus (CMV) immediate early promoter
   2588..2768    +  LTR            5' LTR (truncated): truncated 5' long terminal repeat (LTR) from HIV-1
   2815..2940    +  misc_feature   HIV-1 Ψ: packaging signal of human immunodeficiency virus type 1
   2924..3287    +  CDS            HIV-1 gag (fragment): gag protein from human immunodeficiency virus 1; gag
   3433..3666    +  misc_feature   RRE: The Rev response element (RRE) of HIV-1 allows for Rev-dependent mRNA export from the nucleus to the cytoplasm.
   4043..4143    +  CDS            Rev (fragment): human immunodeficiency virus 1 (HIV-1) Rev protein; rev; enhances nuclear export of unspliced and incompletely spliced viral mRNAs
   4193..4310    +  misc_feature   cPPT/CTS: central polypurine tract and central termination sequence of HIV-1
   4361..4601    +  promoter       U6 promoter: RNA polymerase III promoter for human U6 snRNA
   4661..4728    +  misc_RNA       tracrRNA (fragment): trans-activating CRISPR RNA for the Streptococcus pyogenes CRISPR/Cas9 system
   4789..5000    +  promoter       EF-1α core promoter: core promoter for human elongation factor EF-1α
   5049..5765    +  CDS            EBFP2: EBFP2 is a basic (constitutively fluorescent) blue fluorescent protein published in 2007, derived from Aequorea victoria. It is reported to be a rapidly-maturing monomer with moderate acid sensitivity.
   5834..6431    +  CDS            PuroR (fragment): puromycin N-acetyltransferase; pac from Streptomyces; confers resistance to puromycin
   6447..7035    +  misc_feature   WPRE: woodchuck hepatitis virus posttranscriptional regulatory element
   7086..7105    +  misc_feature   cPPT/CTS (fragment): central polypurine tract and central termination sequence of HIV-1
   7107..7340    +  LTR            3' LTR (ΔU3): self-inactivating 3' long terminal repeat (LTR) from HIV-1
   7372..7596    +  polyA_signal   bGH poly(A) signal: bovine growth hormone polyadenylation signal
   7600..7621    +  promoter       SV40 promoter (fragment): SV40 enhancer and early promoter
   7642..8070    +  rep_origin     f1 ori (sequence partly withheld): f1 bacteriophage origin of replication; arrow indicates direction of (+) strand synthesis
   8084..8413    +  promoter       SV40 promoter: SV40 enhancer and early promoter
   8461..8508    +  promoter       EM7 promoter: synthetic bacterial promoter&nbsp
   8527..8901    +  CDS            BleoR: antibiotic-binding protein; Sh ble from Streptoalloteichus hindustanus; confers resistance to bleomycin, phleomycin, and Zeocin™
   8911..9036    +  CDS            ble (fragment): BLE_KLEPN - Experimental evidence at protein level: Swiss-Prot protein existence level 1. Binding protein with a strong affinity to the bleomycin family of antibiotics. Binds to CL990; an antimitotic-antibiotic compound. From Klebsiella pneumoniae.
   9031..9152    +  polyA_signal   SV40 poly(A) signal: SV40 polyadenylation signal
   9225..9241    -  protein_bind   lac operator: The lac repressor binds to the lac operator to inhibit transcription in E. coli. This inhibition can be relieved by adding lactose or isopropyl-β-D-thiogalactopyranoside (IPTG). lac repressor encoded by lacI
   9249..9279    -  promoter       lac promoter: promoter for the E. coli lac operon
   9294..9315    -  protein_bind   CAP binding site: CAP binding activates transcription in the presence of cAMP. E. coli catabolite activator protein
   9328..9420    -  CDS            lacI (fragment): lac repressor; lacI; The lac repressor binds to the lac operator to inhibit transcription in E. coli. This inhibition can be relieved by adding lactose or isopropyl-β-D-thiogalactopyranoside (IPTG).
   9422..9555    -  rep_origin     RSF ori (fragment): Plasmids containing the RSF 1030 origin of replication can be propagated in E. coli cells that contain additional plasmids with compatible origins.
>Addgene plasmid #250277 | pJC2746 - pLC-U6-spacer-modified-tracer-EFS-eBFP2-P2A-Puro | addgene full sequence | sequence record 497458 | Addgene NGS Result
TTTCCATAGGCTCCGCCCCCCTGACGAGCATCACAAAAATCGACGCTCAAGTCAGAGGTGGCGAAACCCG
ACAGGACTATAAAGATACCAGGCGTTTCCCCCTGGAAGCTCCCTCGTGCGCTCTCCTGTTCCGACCCTGC
CGCTTACCGGATACCTGTCCGCCTTTCTCCCTTCGGGAAGCGTGGCGCTTTCTCATAGCTCACGCTGTAG
GTATCTCAGTTCGGTGTAGGTCGTTCGCTCCAAGCTGGGCTGTGTGCACGAACCCCCCGTTCAGCCCGAC
CGCTGCGCCTTATCCGGTAACTATCGTCTTGAGTCCAACCCGGTAAGACACGACTTATCGCCACTGGCAG
CAGCCACTGGTAACAGGATTAGCAGAGCGAGGTATGTAGGCGGTGCTACAGAGTTCTTGAAGTGGTGGCC
TAACTACGGCTACACTAGAAGAACAGTATTTGGTATCTGCGCTCTGCTGAAGCCAGTTACCTTCGGAAAA
AGAGTTGGTAGCTCTTGATCCGGCAAACAAACCACCGCTGGTAGCGGTGGTTTTTTTGTTTGCAAGCAGC
AGATTACGCGCAGAAAAAAAGGATCTCAAGAAGATCCTTTGATCTTTTCTACGGGGTCTGACGCTCAGTG
GAACGAAAACTCACGTTAAGGGATTTTGGTCATGAGATTATCAAAAAGGATCTTCACCTAGATCCTTTTA
AATTAAAAATGAAGTTTTAAATCAATCTAAAGTATATATGAGTAAACTTGGTCTGACAGTTACCAATGCT
TAATCAGTGAGGCACCTATCTCAGCGATCTGTCTATTTCGTTCATCCATAGTTGCCTGACTCCCCGTCGT
GTAGATAACTACGATACGGGAGGGCTTACCATCTGGCCCCAGTGCTGCAATGATACCGCGAGACCCACGC
TCACCGGCTCCAGATTTATCAGCAATAAACCAGCCAGCCGGAAGGGCCGAGCGCAGAAGTGGTCCTGCAA
CTTTATCCGCCTCCATCCAGTCTATTAATTGTTGCCGGGAAGCTAGAGTAAGTAGTTCGCCAGTTAATAG
TTTGCGCAACGTTGTTGCCATTGCTACAGGCATCGTGGTGTCACGCTCGTCGTTTGGTATGGCTTCATTC
AGCTCCGGTTCCCAACGATCAAGGCGAGTTACATGATCCCCCATGTTGTGCAAAAAAGCGGTTAGCTCCT
TCGGTCCTCCGATCGTTGTCAGAAGTAAGTTGGCCGCAGTGTTATCACTCATGGTTATGGCAGCACTGCA
TAATTCTCTTACTGTCATGCCATCCGTAAGATGCTTTTCTGTGACTGGTGAGTACTCAACCAAGTCATTC
TGAGAATAGTGTATGCGGCGACCGAGTTGCTCTTGCCCGGCGTCAATACGGGATAATACCGCGCCACATA
GCAGAACTTTAAAAGTGCTCATCATTGGAAAACGTTCTTCGGGGCGAAAACTCTCAAGGATCTTACCGCT
GTTGAGATCCAGTTCGATGTAACCCACTCGTGCACCCAACTGATCTTCAGCATCTTTTACTTTCACCAGC
GTTTCTGGGTGAGCAAAAACAGGAAGGCAAAATGCCGCAAAAAAGGGAATAAGGGCGACACGGAAATGTT
GAATACTCATACTCTTCCTTTTTCAATATTATTGAAGCATTTATCAGGGTTATTGTCTCATGAGCGGATA
CATATTTGAATGTATTTAGAAAAATAAACAAATAGGGGTTCCGCGCACATTTCCCCGAAAAGTGCCACCT
GACGTCGACGGATCGGGAGATCTCCCGATCCCCTATGGTGCACTCTCAGTACAATCTGCTCTGATGCCGC
ATAGTTAAGCCAGTATCTGCTCCCTGCTTGTGTGTTGGAGGTCGCTGAGTAGTGCGCGAGCAAAATTTAA
GCTACAACAAGGCAAGGCTTGACCGACAATTGCATGAAGAATCTGCTTAGGGTTAGGCGTTTTGCGCTGC
TTCGCGATGTACGGGCCAGATATACGCGTTGACATTGATTATTGACTAGTTATTAATAGTAATCAATTAC
GGGGTCATTAGTTCATAGCCCATATATGGAGTTCCGCGTTACATAACTTACGGTAAATGGCCCGCCTGGC
TGACCGCCCAACGACCCCCGCCCATTGACGTCAATAATGACGTATGTTCCCATAGTAACGCCAATAGGGA
CTTTCCATTGACGTCAATGGGTGGAGTATTTACGGTAAACTGCCCACTTGGCAGTACATCAAGTGTATCA
TATGCCAAGTACGCCCCCTATTGACGTCAATGACGGTAAATGGCCCGCCTGGCATTATGCCCAGTACATG
ACCTTATGGGACTTTCCTACTTGGCAGTACATCTACGTATTAGTCATCGCTATTACCATGGTGATGCGGT
TTTGGCAGTACATCAATGGGCGTGGATAGCGGTTTGACTCACGGGGATTTCCAAGTCTCCACCCCATTGA
CGTCAATGGGAGTTTGTTTTGGCACCAAAATCAACGGGACTTTCCAAAATGTCGTAACAACTCCGCCCCA
TTGACGCAAATGGGCGGTAGGCGTGTACGGTGGGAGGTCTATATAAGCAGCGCGTTTTGCCTGTACTGGG
TCTCTCTGGTTAGACCAGATCTGAGCCTGGGAGCTCTCTGGCTAACTAGGGAACCCACTGCTTAAGCCTC
AATAAAGCTTGCCTTGAGTGCTTCAAGTAGTGTGTGCCCGTCTGTTGTGTGACTCTGGTAACTAGAGATC
CCTCAGACCCTTTTAGTCAGTGTGGAAAATCTCTAGCAGTGGCGCCCGAACAGGGACTTGAAAGCGAAAG
GGAAACCAGAGGAGCTCTCTCGACGCAGGACTCGGCTTGCTGAAGCGCGCACGGCAAGAGGCGAGGGGCG
GCGACTGGTGAGTACGCCAAAAATTTTGACTAGCGGAGGCTAGAAGGAGAGAGATGGGTGCGAGAGCGTC
AGTATTAAGCGGGGGAGAATTAGATCGCGATGGGAAAAAATTCGGTTAAGGCCAGGGGGAAAGAAAAAAT
ATAAATTAAAACATATAGTATGGGCAAGCAGGGAGCTAGAACGATTCGCAGTTAATCCTGGCCTGTTAGA
AACATCAGAAGGCTGTAGACAAATACTGGGACAGCTACAACCATCCCTTCAGACAGGATCAGAAGAACTT
AGATCATTATATAATACAGTAGCAACCCTCTATTGTGTGCATCAAAGGATAGAGATAAAAGACACCAAGG
AAGCTTTAGACAAGATAGAGGAAGAGCAAAACAAAAGTAAGACCACCGCACAGCAAGCGGCCGCTGATCT
TCAGACCTGGAGGAGGAGATATGAGGGACAATTGGAGAAGTGAATTATATAAATATAAAGTAGTAAAAAT
TGAACCATTAGGAGTAGCACCCACCAAGGCAAAGAGAAGAGTGGTGCAGAGAGAAAAAAGAGCAGTGGGA
ATAGGAGCTTTGTTCCTTGGGTTCTTGGGAGCAGCAGGAAGCACTATGGGCGCAGCGTCAATGACGCTGA
CGGTACAGGCCAGACAATTATTGTCTGGTATAGTGCAGCAGCAGAACAATTTGCTGAGGGCTATTGAGGC
GCAACAGCATCTGTTGCAACTCACAGTCTGGGGCATCAAGCAGCTCCAGGCAAGAATCCTGGCTGTGGAA
AGATACCTAAAGGATCAACAGCTCCTGGGGATTTGGGGTTGCTCTGGAAAACTCATTTGCACCACTGCTG
TGCCTTGGAATGCTAGTTGGAGTAATAAATCTCTGGAACAGATTTGGAATCACACGACCTGGATGGAGTG
GGACAGAGAAATTAACAATTACACAAGCTTAATACACTCCTTAATTGAAGAATCGCAAAACCAGCAAGAA
AAGAATGAACAAGAATTATTGGAATTAGATAAATGGGCAAGTTTGTGGAATTGGTTTAACATAACAAATT
GGCTGTGGTATATAAAATTATTCATAATGATAGTAGGAGGCTTGGTAGGTTTAAGAATAGTTTTTGCTGT
ACTTTCTATAGTGAATAGAGTTAGGCAGGGATATTCACCATTATCGTTTCAGACCCACCTCCCAACCCCG
AGGGGACCCGACAGGCCCGAAGGAATAGAAGAAGAAGGTGGAGAGAGAGACAGAGACAGATCCATTCGAT
TAGTGAACGGATCGGCACTGCGTGCGCCAATTCTGCAGACAAATGGCAGTATTCATCCACAATTTTAAAA
GAAAAGGGGGGATTGGGGGGTACAGTGCAGGGGAAAGAATAGTAGACATAATAGCAACAGACATACAAAC
TAAAGAATTACAAAAACAAATTACAAAAATTCAAAATTTTCGGGTTTATTACAGGGACAGCAGAGATCCA
GTTTGGTTAATTAAGGTACCGAGGGCCTATTTCCCATGATTCCTTCATATTTGCATATACGATACAAGGC
TGTTAGAGAGATAATTAGAATTAATTTGACTGTAAACACAAAGATATTAGTACAAAATACGTGACGTAGA
AAGTAATAATTTCTTGGGTAGTTTGCAGTTTTAAAATTATGTTTTAAAATGGACTATCATATGCTTACCG
TAACTTGAAAGTATTTCGATTTCTTGGCTTTATATATCTTGTGGAAAGGACGAAACACCGGAGACGAATA
AAAGATATCAATAAACGTCTCTGTTTAAGAGCTAAGCTGGAAACAGCATAGCAAGTTTAAATAAGGCTAG
TCCGTTATCAACTTGAAAAAGTGGCACCGAGTCGGTGCTTTTTTTTCTAGACTCGAGCGCGTCGAGAAGC
TTGATCGATGGCTCCGGTGCCCGTCAGTGGGCAGAGCGCACATCGCCCACAGTCCCCGAGAAGTTGGGGG
GAGGGGTCGGCAATTGAACCGGTGCCTAGAGAAGGTGGCGCGGGGTAAACTGGGAAAGTGATGTCGTGTA
CTGGCTCCGCCTTTTTCCCGAGGGTGGGGGAGAACCGTATATAAGTGCAGTAGTCGCCGTGAACGTTCTT
TTTCGCAACGGGTTTGCCGCCAGAACACAGGTGTCGTGACGCGGATCGTACCCCGAATTTCCTGCAGGGC
TAGCCACCATGGTGAGCAAGGGCGAGGAGCTGTTCACCGGGGTGGTGCCCATCCTGGTCGAGCTGGACGG
CGACGTAAACGGCCACAAGTTCAGCGTGAGGGGCGAGGGCGAGGGCGATGCCACCAACGGCAAGCTGACC
CTGAAGTTCATCTGCACTACTGGCAAGCTGCCCGTGCCCTGGCCCACCCTCGTGACCACCCTGAGCCACG
GCGTGCAGTGCTTCGCCCGCTACCCCGACCACATGAAGCAGCACGACTTCTTCAAGTCCGCCATGCCCGA
AGGCTACGTCCAGGAGCGCACCATCTTCTTCAAGGACGACGGCACCTACAAGACCCGCGCCGAGGTGAAG
TTCGAGGGCGACACCCTGGTGAACCGCATCGAGCTGAAGGGCGTCGACTTCAAGGAGGACGGCAACATCC
TGGGGCACAAGCTGGAGTACAACTTCAACAGCCACAACATCTATATCATGGCCGTCAAGCAGAAGAACGG
CATCAAGGTGAACTTCAAGATCCGCCACAACGTGGAGGACGGCAGCGTGCAGCTCGCCGACCACTACCAG
CAGAACACCCCCATCGGCGACGGCCCCGTGCTGCTGCCCGACAGCCACTACCTGAGCACCCAGTCCGTGC
TGAGCAAAGACCCCAACGAGAAGCGCGATCACATGGTCCTGCTGGAGTTCCGCACCGCCGCCGGGATCAC
TCTCGGCATGGACGAGCTGTACAAGTAAGGATCCGGCGCAACAAACTTCTCTCTGCTGAAACAAGCCGGA
GATGTCGAAGAGAATCCTGGACCGACCGAGTACAAGCCCACGGTGCGCCTCGCCACCCGCGACGACGTCC
CCAGGGCCGTACGCACCCTCGCCGCCGCGTTCGCCGACTACCCCGCCACGCGCCACACCGTCGATCCGGA
CCGCCACATCGAGCGGGTCACCGAGCTGCAAGAACTCTTCCTCACGCGCGTCGGGCTCGACATCGGCAAG
GTGTGGGTCGCGGACGACGGCGCCGCGGTGGCGGTCTGGACCACGCCGGAGAGCGTCGAAGCGGGGGCGG
TGTTCGCCGAGATCGGCCCGCGCATGGCCGAGTTGAGCGGTTCCCGGCTGGCCGCGCAGCAACAGATGGA
AGGCCTCCTGGCGCCGCACCGGCCCAAGGAGCCCGCGTGGTTCCTGGCCACCGTCGGAGTCTCGCCCGAC
CACCAGGGCAAGGGTCTGGGCAGCGCCGTCGTGCTCCCCGGAGTGGAGGCGGCCGAGCGCGCCGGGGTGC
CCGCCTTCCTGGAGACCTCCGCGCCCCGCAACCTCCCCTTCTACGAGCGGCTCGGCTTCACCGTCACCGC
CGACGTCGAGGTGCCCGAAGGACCGCGCACCTGGTGCATGACCCGCAAGCCCGGTGCCTGAACGCGTTAA
GTCGACAATCAACCTCTGGATTACAAAATTTGTGAAAGATTGACTGGTATTCTTAACTATGTTGCTCCTT
TTACGCTATGTGGATACGCTGCTTTAATGCCTTTGTATCATGCTATTGCTTCCCGTATGGCTTTCATTTT
CTCCTCCTTGTATAAATCCTGGTTGCTGTCTCTTTATGAGGAGTTGTGGCCCGTTGTCAGGCAACGTGGC
GTGGTGTGCACTGTGTTTGCTGACGCAACCCCCACTGGTTGGGGCATTGCCACCACCTGTCAGCTCCTTT
CCGGGACTTTCGCTTTCCCCCTCCCTATTGCCACGGCGGAACTCATCGCCGCCTGCCTTGCCCGCTGCTG
GACAGGGGCTCGGCTGTTGGGCACTGACAATTCCGTGGTGTTGTCGGGGAAATCATCGTCCTTTCCTTGG
CTGCTCGCCTGTGTTGCCACCTGGATTCTGCGCGGGACGTCCTTCTGCTACGTCCCTTCGGCCCTCAATC
CAGCGGACCTTCCTTCCCGCGGCCTGCTGCCGGCTCTGCGGCCTCTTCCGCGTCTTCGCCTTCGCCCTCA
GACGAGTCGGATCTCCCTTTGGGCCGCCTCCCCGCGTCGACTTTAAGACCAATGACTTACAAGGCAGCTG
TAGATCTTAGCCACTTTTTAAAAGAAAAGGGGGGACTGGAAGGGCTAATTCACTCCCAACGAAGACAAGA
TCTGCTTTTTGCTTGTACTGGGTCTCTCTGGTTAGACCAGATCTGAGCCTGGGAGCTCTCTGGCTAACTA
GGGAACCCACTGCTTAAGCCTCAATAAAGCTTGCCTTGAGTGCTTCAAGTAGTGTGTGCCCGTCTGTTGT
GTGACTCTGGTAACTAGAGATCCCTCAGACCCTTTTAGTCAGTGTGGAAAATCTCTAGCAGGGCCCGTTT
AAACCCGCTGATCAGCCTCGACTGTGCCTTCTAGTTGCCAGCCATCTGTTGTTTGCCCCTCCCCCGTGCC
TTCCTTGACCCTGGAAGGTGCCACTCCCACTGTCCTTTCCTAATAAAATGAGGAAATTGCATCGCATTGT
CTGAGTAGGTGTCATTCTATTCTGGGGGGTGGGGTGGGGCAGGACAGCAAGGGGGAGGATTGGGAAGACA
ATAGCAGGCATGCTGGGGATGCGGTGGGCTCTATGGCTTCTGAGGCGGAAAGAACCAGCTGGGGCTCTAG
GGGGTATCCCC
[124 nt withheld, positions 7642-7765]
C
[91 nt withheld, positions 7767-7857]
A
[49 nt withheld, positions 7859-7907]
CCTTTGACGTTGGAGTCCACGTTCTTT
[37 nt withheld, positions 7935-7971]
ACCCTATCTCGGTCTATTCTTTTGATTTATAAGGGATTTTGCCGATTTCGGCCTATTGGTTAAAAAATGA
GCTGATTTAACAAAAATTTAACGCGAATTAATTCTGTGGAATGTGTGTCAGTTAGGGTGTGGAAAGTCCC
CAGGCTCCCCAGCAGGCAGAAGTATGCAAAGCATGCATCTCAATTAGTCAGCAACCAGGTGTGGAAAGTC
CCCAGGCTCCCCAGCAGGCAGAAGTATGCAAAGCATGCATCTCAATTAGTCAGCAACCATAGTCCCGCCC
CTAACTCCGCCCATCCCGCCCCTAACTCCGCCCAGTTCCGCCCATTCTCCGCCCCATGGCTGACTAATTT
TTTTTATTTATGCAGAGGCCGAGGCCGCCTCTGCCTCTGAGCTATTCCAGAAGTAGTGAGGAGGCTTTTT
TGGAGGCCTAGGCTTTTGCAAAAAGCTCCCGGGAGCTTGTATATCCATTTTCGGATCTGATCAGCACGTG
TTGACAATTAATCATCGGCATAGTATATCGGCATAGTATAATACGACAAGGTGAGGAACTAAACCATGGC
CAAGTTGACCAGTGCCGTTCCGGTGCTCACCGCGCGCGACGTCGCCGGAGCGGTCGAGTTCTGGACCGAC
CGGCTCGGGTTCTCCCGGGACTTCGTGGAGGACGACTTCGCCGGTGTGGTCCGGGACGACGTGACCCTGT
TCATCAGCGCGGTCCAGGACCAGGTGGTGCCGGACAACACCCTGGCCTGGGTGTGGGTGCGCGGCCTGGA
CGAGCTGTACGCCGAGTGGTCGGAGGTCGTGTCCACGAACTTCCGGGACGCCTCCGGGCCGGCCATGACC
GAGATCGGCGAGCAGCCGTGGGGGCGGGAGTTCGCCCTGCGCGACCCGGCCGGCAACTGCGTGCACTTCG
TGGCCGAGGAGCAGGACTGACACGTGCTACGAGATTTCGATTCCACCGCCGCCTTCTATGAAAGGTTGGG
CTTCGGAATCGTTTTCCGGGACGCCGGCTGGATGATCCTCCAGCGCGGGGATCTCATGCTGGAGTTCTTC
GCCCACCCCAACTTGTTTATTGCAGCTTATAATGGTTACAAATAAAGCAATAGCATCACAAATTTCACAA
ATAAAGCATTTTTTTCACTGCATTCTAGTTGTGGTTTGTCCAAACTCATCAATGTATCTTATCATGTCTG
TATACCGTCGACCTCTAGCTAGAGCTTGGCGTAATCATGGTCATAGCTGTTTCCTGTGTGAAATTGTTAT
CCGCTCACAATTCCACACAACATACGAGCCGGAAGCATAAAGTGTAAAGCCTGGGGTGCCTAATGAGTGA
GCTAACTCACATTAATTGCGTTGCGCTCACTGCCCGCTTTCCAGTCGGGAAACCTGTCGTGCCAGCTGCA
TTAATGAATCGGCCAACGCGCGGGGAGAGGCGGTTTGCGTATTGGGCGCTCTTCCGCTTCCTCGCTCACT
GACTCGCTGCGCTCGGTCGTTCGGCTGCGGCGAGCGGTATCAGCTCACTCAAAGGCGGTAATACGGTTAT
CCACAGAATCAGGGGATAACGCAGGAAAGAACATGTGAGCAAAAGGCCAGCAAAAGGCCAGGAACCGTAA
AAAGGCCGCGTTGCTGGCGTT
